Addgene plasmid #172334: pLV-REPORT(PGK)-12xHRE
Purpose: hypoxic responsive reporter
Depositing lab: David Bersten. Depositing organization: Adelaide University. Publication: dFLASH; dual FLuorescent transcription factor Activity Sensor for Histone integrated live-cell reporting and high-content screening. Allen TP, Roennfeldt AE, Reckdharajkumar M, Liu M, Quinn RJ, Russell DL, Peet DJ, Whitelaw ML, Bersten DC. bioRxiv 2023.11.21.568191 10.1101/2023.11.21.568191.
Backbone
  Vector backbone: pLV
  Backbone size w/o insert (bp): 8000
  Total vector size (bp): 12806
  Vector type: Mammalian Expression, Lentiviral, Synthetic Biology
  Selectable markers: Neomycin (select with G418), Hygromycin ; HSVtk
Growth in bacteria
  Bacterial resistance: Ampicillin, 100 μg/mL
  Growth temperature: 37°C
  Growth strain: NEB Stable
  Copy number: High Copy
Gene/Insert 1
  Gene/Insert name: monomeric nuclear Tomato
  Species: Synthetic
  Tag / fusion protein: 3x SV40 NLS (C terminal on insert)
Gene/Insert 2
  Gene/Insert name: d2eGFP
  Species: Synthetic
  Promoter: PGK
  Tag / fusion protein: 3x SV40 NLS (N terminal on insert)
  Cloning method: Unknown
  Sequencing primers: 5′ n/a
Gene/Insert 3
  Gene/Insert name: HygR (alt names: hygromycin B phosphotransferase; hph)
Terms and licenses: Academic/Nonprofit Terms; Industry Terms: Not Available to Industry
Depositor comments: Our lab uses DH5alpha cells for growth, and recombination is generally not a problem with this lenti backbone. Use NEBstable or similar strains if recombination observed. Please visit https://www.biorxiv.org/content/10.1101/2023.11.21.568191v2 for bioRxiv preprint.
How to cite: pLV-REPORT(PGK)-12xHRE was a gift from David Bersten (Addgene plasmid # 172334 ; http://n2t.net/addgene:172334 ; RRID:Addgene_172334)
