[The description below was written by a language model from this plasmid's Addgene catalogue record and pLannotate feature annotations shown in this document.]
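Description:
pLV-REPORT(PGK)-12xHRE is a 12.8 kb third-generation-style, self-inactivating HIV-1 lentiviral reporter plasmid built on a pLV backbone and intended to report hypoxic signalling in mammalian cells. It is propagated in E. coli through a high-copy ColE1/pUC origin with ampicillin resistance. The viral genome is transcribed from an RSV promoter fused to a truncated 5' LTR and carries the Ψ packaging signal, RRE and cPPT/CTS. A hepatitis B virus post-transcriptional regulatory element lies ahead of the ΔU3 3' LTR, followed by an SV40 poly(A) signal. The short oriP, tetracycline-resistance and HBV/HIV coding fragments in the annotation appear to be backbone or element remnants rather than functional genes.

The payload consists of two cassettes in the same orientation, following the dual-fluorescent dFLASH sensor design. The upstream, inducible cassette is named for twelve hypoxia response elements. These are not individually annotated but presumably occupy the unannotated region before a minimal promoter, detected as a TRE3G promoter fragment. This cassette encodes a Tomato fluorescent protein (catalogued as monomeric, annotated as dTomato) with three C-terminal SV40 nuclear localisation signals. HSV thymidine kinase and NeoR coding sequences follow it. The record does not show how they are linked to Tomato, but they would allow ganciclovir counter-selection or G418 selection tied to reporter activity. The downstream cassette uses a constitutive PGK promoter to express 3xNLS-EGFP destabilised by the mouse ornithine decarboxylase degron (d2eGFP), joined through an E2A peptide to hygromycin resistance. This cassette marks and selects transduced cells and provides a nuclear normalisation signal. The ratio of nuclear Tomato to GFP supports live-cell imaging and high-content screening of hypoxia-responsive transcription.
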