Features (pLannotate 1.2.2; 39 found; start..end, strand, type, name):
      4..110     +  rep_origin     mini-oriP (fragment): internally truncated variant of the Epstein-Barr virus oriP replication origin (Tanaka et al., 1999)
    120..158     -  CDS            TcR (fragment): tetracycline efflux protein; tet; confers resistance to tetracycline
    159..180     +  protein_bind   CAP binding site: CAP binding activates transcription in the presence of cAMP. E. coli catabolite activator protein
    195..225     +  promoter       lac promoter: promoter for the E. coli lac operon
    229..251     +  protein_bind   lac operator (fragment): The lac repressor binds to the lac operator to inhibit transcription in E. coli. This inhibition can be relieved by adding lactose or isopropyl-β-D-thiogalactopyranoside (IPTG). lac repressor encoded by lacI
    294..312     +  promoter       T3 promoter: promoter for bacteriophage T3 RNA polymerase
    340..566     +  promoter       RSV promoter: Rous sarcoma virus enhancer/promoter
    567..747     +  LTR            5' LTR (truncated): truncated 5' long terminal repeat (LTR) from HIV-1
    794..919     +  misc_feature   HIV-1 Ψ: packaging signal of human immunodeficiency virus type 1
    903..1266    +  CDS            HIV-1 gag (fragment): gag protein from human immunodeficiency virus 1; gag
   1412..1645    +  misc_feature   RRE: The Rev response element (RRE) of HIV-1 allows for Rev-dependent mRNA export from the nucleus to the cytoplasm.
   2022..2122    +  CDS            Rev (fragment): human immunodeficiency virus 1 (HIV-1) Rev protein; rev; enhances nuclear export of unspliced and incompletely spliced viral mRNAs
   2136..2253    +  misc_feature   cPPT/CTS: central polypurine tract and central termination sequence of HIV-1
   3258..3386    +  promoter       TRE3G promoter (fragment): 3rd-generation Tet-responsive promoter that can be activated by binding of Tet-On® 3G
   3424..4125    +  CDS            dTomato: dTomato is a basic (constitutively fluorescent) orange fluorescent protein published in 2004, derived from Discosoma sp.. It is reported to be a somewhat slowly-maturing dimer with low acid sensitivity.
   4135..4155    +  CDS            SV40 NLS: nuclear localization signal of SV40 (simian virus 40) large T antigen
   4159..4179    +  CDS            SV40 NLS: nuclear localization signal of SV40 (simian virus 40) large T antigen
   4183..4203    +  CDS            SV40 NLS: nuclear localization signal of SV40 (simian virus 40) large T antigen
   4252..5379    +  CDS            HSV TK: herpes simplex virus thymidine kinase confers sensitivity to nucleoside analogs such as acyclovir or ganciclovir
   5434..6228    +  CDS            NeoR/KanR: aminoglycoside phosphotransferase from Tn5; aph(3')-II (or nptII); confers resistance to neomycin, kanamycin, and G418 (Geneticin®)
   6577..6622    +  promoter       PGK promoter (fragment): mouse phosphoglycerate kinase 1 promoter
   6776..6796    +  CDS            SV40 NLS: nuclear localization signal of SV40 (simian virus 40) large T antigen
   6800..6820    +  CDS            SV40 NLS: nuclear localization signal of SV40 (simian virus 40) large T antigen
   6824..6844    +  CDS            SV40 NLS: nuclear localization signal of SV40 (simian virus 40) large T antigen
   6854..7570    +  CDS            EGFP: EGFP is a basic (constitutively fluorescent) green fluorescent protein published in 1996, derived from Aequorea victoria. It is reported to be a rapidly-maturing weak dimer with moderate acid sensitivity.
   7553..7696    +  CDS            Odc1 (fragment): DCOR_MOUSE - Also known as Odc. Experimental evidence at protein level: Swiss-Prot protein existence level 1. Catalyzes the first and rate-limiting step of polyamine biosynthesis that converts ornithine into putrescine, which is the precursor for the polyamines, spermidine and spermine. Polyamines are essential for cell proliferation and are implicated in cellular processes, ranging from DNA replication to apoptosis. From Mus musculus (Mouse).
   7697..7756    +  CDS            E2A: 2A peptide from equine rhinitis A virus polyprotein Eukaryotic ribosomes fail to insert a peptide bond between the Gly and Pro residues, yielding separate polypeptides.
   7757..8782    +  CDS            HygR: aminoglycoside phosphotransferase from E. coli; aph(4)-Ia; confers resistance to hygromycin
   8789..8944    +  CDS            HBsAg (S) (fragment): major/small (S) envelope protein of hepatitis B virus hepatitis B surface antigen
   9259..9517    +  ncRNA          HBV PRE 1151-1410: Accession: RF02816 - Hepatitis B virus post-transcriptional regulatory element 1151-1410
   9483..9923    +  CDS            X: X_HBVD3 - Experimental evidence at protein level: Swiss-Prot protein existence level 1. Multifunctional protein that plays a role in silencing host antiviral defenses and promoting viral transcription. Does not seem to be essential for HBV infection. May be directly involved in development of cirrhosis and liver cancer (hepatocellular carcinoma). Most of cytosolic activities involve modulation of cytosolic calcium. The effect on apoptosis is controversial depending on the cell types in which the studies have been conducted. May induce apoptosis by localizing in mitochondria and causing loss of
   9945..10013   +  CDS            nef (fragment): NEF_HV1Z2 - Experimental evidence at protein level: Swiss-Prot protein existence level 1. Extracellular Nef protein targets CD4(+) T-lymphocytes for apoptosis by interacting with CXCR4 surface receptors. From Human immunodeficiency virus type 1 group M subtype D (isolate Z2/CDC-Z34) (HIV-1).
  10015..10248   +  LTR            3' LTR (ΔU3): self-inactivating 3' long terminal repeat (LTR) from HIV-1
  10320..10441   +  polyA_signal   SV40 poly(A) signal: SV40 polyadenylation signal
  10461..10565   +  promoter       SV40 promoter (fragment): SV40 early promoter
  10913..11017   +  promoter       AmpR promoter: bla
  11018..11878   +  CDS            AmpR: β-lactamase; bla; confers resistance to ampicillin, carbenicillin, and related antibiotics
  12049..12637   +  rep_origin     ori: high-copy-number ColE1/pMB1/pBR322/pUC origin of replication
  12683..3       -  CDS            TcR (fragment) (across the origin): tetracycline efflux protein; tet; confers resistance to tetracycline
>Addgene plasmid #172334 | pLV-REPORT(PGK)-12xHRE | addgene full sequence | sequence record 354682 | Addgene NGS Result
CGATAACCCTAATTCGATAGCATATGCTTCCCGTTGGGTAACATATGCTATTGAATTAGGGTTAGTCTGG
ATAGTATATACTACTACCCGGGAAGCATATGCTACCCGTTTAGGGTTCACCGGTGATGCCGGCCACGATG
CGTCCGGCGTAGAGGATCTAATGTGAGTTAGCTCACTCATTAGGCACCCCAGGCTTTACACTTTATGCTT
CCGGCTCGTATGTTGTGTGGAATTGTGAGCGGATAACAATTTCACACAGGAAACAGCTATGACCATGATT
ACGCCAAGCGCGCAATTAACCCTCACTAAAGGGAACAAAAGCTGGAGCTGCAAGCTTAATGTAGTCTTAT
GCAATACTCTTGTAGTCTTGCAACATGGTAACGATGAGTTAGCAACATGCCTTACAAGGAGAGAAAAAGC
ACCGTGCATGCCGATTGGTGGAAGTAAGGTGGTACGATCGTGCCTTATTAGGAAGGCAACAGACGGGTCT
GACATGGATTGGACGAACCACTGAATTGCCGCATTGCAGAGATATTGTATTTAAGTGCCTAGCTCGATAC
ATAAACGGGTCTCTCTGGTTAGACCAGATCTGAGCCTGGGAGCTCTCTGGCTAACTAGGGAACCCACTGC
TTAAGCCTCAATAAAGCTTGCCTTGAGTGCTTCAAGTAGTGTGTGCCCGTCTGTTGTGTGACTCTGGTAA
CTAGAGATCCCTCAGACCCTTTTAGTCAGTGTGGAAAATCTCTAGCAGTGGCGCCCGAACAGGGACTTGA
AAGCGAAAGGGAAACCAGAGGAGCTCTCTCGACGCAGGACTCGGCTTGCTGAAGCGCGCACGGCAAGAGG
CGAGGGGCGGCGACTGGTGAGTACGCCAAAAATTTTGACTAGCGGAGGCTAGAAGGAGAGAGATGGGTGC
GAGAGCGTCAGTATTAAGCGGGGGAGAATTAGATCGCGATGGGAAAAAATTCGGTTAAGGCCAGGGGGAA
AGAAAAAATATAAATTAAAACATATAGTATGGGCAAGCAGGGAGCTAGAACGATTCGCAGTTAATCCTGG
CCTGTTAGAAACATCAGAAGGCTGTAGACAAATACTGGGACAGCTACAACCATCCCTTCAGACAGGATCA
GAAGAACTTAGATCATTATATAATACAGTAGCAACCCTCTATTGTGTGCATCAAAGGATAGAGATAAAAG
ACACCAAGGAAGCTTTAGACAAGATAGAGGAAGAGCAAAACAAAAGTAAGACCACCGCACAGCAAGCGGC
CGCTGATCTTCAGACCTGGAGGAGGAGATATGAGGGACAATTGGAGAAGTGAATTATATAAATATAAAGT
AGTAAAAATTGAACCATTAGGAGTAGCACCCACCAAGGCAAAGAGAAGAGTGGTGCAGAGAGAAAAAAGA
GCAGTGGGAATAGGAGCTTTGTTCCTTGGGTTCTTGGGAGCAGCAGGAAGCACTATGGGCGCAGCGTCAA
TGACGCTGACGGTACAGGCCAGACAATTATTGTCTGGTATAGTGCAGCAGCAGAACAATTTGCTGAGGGC
TATTGAGGCGCAACAGCATCTGTTGCAACTCACAGTCTGGGGCATCAAGCAGCTCCAGGCAAGAATCCTG
GCTGTGGAAAGATACCTAAAGGATCAACAGCTCCTGGGGATTTGGGGTTGCTCTGGAAAACTCATTTGCA
CCACTGCTGTGCCTTGGAATGCTAGTTGGAGTAATAAATCTCTGGAACAGATTTGGAATCACACGACCTG
GATGGAGTGGGACAGAGAAATTAACAATTACACAAGCTTAATACACTCCTTAATTGAAGAATCGCAAAAC
CAGCAAGAAAAGAATGAACAAGAATTATTGGAATTAGATAAATGGGCAAGTTTGTGGAATTGGTTTAACA
TAACAAATTGGCTGTGGTATATAAAATTATTCATAATGATAGTAGGAGGCTTGGTAGGTTTAAGAATAGT
TTTTGCTGTACTTTCTATAGTGAATAGAGTTAGGCAGGGATATTCACCATTATCGTTTCAGACCCACCTC
CCAACCCCGAGGGGACCCGACAGGCCCGAAGGAATAGAAGAAGAAGGTGGAGAGAGAGACAGAGACAGAT
CCATTCGATTAGTGAACGGATCTCGACGGTATCGGTTTTAAAAGAAAAGGGGGGATTGGGGGGTACAGTG
CAGGGGAAAGAATAGTAGACATAATAGCAACAGACATACAAACTAAAGAATTACAAAAACAAATTACAAA
AATTCAAAATTTTATCGATTTCGAACCTAGAGGACGTGACAAACAGAAGCCACACGTCCTAGGGACGTGG
GGAGTGCGTGAGGAGTACGTGAGGACACGTGGGTACTAGAGGACGTGACAAACAGAAGCCACACGTCCTA
GGGACGTGGGGAGTGCGTGAGGAGTACGTGAGGACACGTGGGTACTAGAGGACGTGACAAACAGAAGCCA
CACGTCCTAGGGACGTGGGGAGTGCGTGAGGAGTACGTGAGGACACGTGGGTACTAGAGGACGTGACAAA
CAGAAGCCACACGTCCTAGGGACGTGGGGAGTGCGTGAGGAGTACGTGAGGACACGTGGGTACTAGAGGA
CGTGACAAACAGAAGCCACACGTCCTAGGGACGTGGGGAGTGCGTGAGGAGTACGTGAGGACACGTGGGT
ACTAGAGGACGTGACAAACAGAAGCCACACGTCCTAGGGACGTGGGGAGTGCGTGAGGAGTACGTGAGGA
CACGTGGGTACTAGAGGACGTGACAAACAGAAGCCACACGTCCTAGGGACGTGGGGAGTGCGTGAGGAGT
ACGTGAGGACACGTGGGTACTAGAGGACGTGACAAACAGAAGCCACACGTCCTAGGGACGTGGGGAGTGC
GTGAGGAGTACGTGAGGACACGTGGGTACTAGAGGACGTGACAAACAGAAGCCACACGTCCTAGGGACGT
GGGGAGTGCGTGAGGAGTACGTGAGGACACGTGGGTACTAGAGGACGTGACAAACAGAAGCCACACGTCC
TAGGGACGTGGGGAGTGCGTGAGGAGTACGTGAGGACACGTGGGTACTAGAGGACGTGACAAACAGAAGC
CACACGTCCTAGGGACGTGGGGAGTGCGTGAGGAGTACGTGAGGACACGTGGGTACTAGAGGACGTGACA
AACAGAAGCCACACGTCCTAGGGACGTGGGGAGTGCGTGAGGAGTACGTGAGGACACGTGGGTACTAGAG
GAGCATGCCCATATCACTAGGGTTTAAACGGCGCGCCAGCTTTAGGCGTGTACGGTGGGCGCCTATAAAA
GCAGAGCTCGTTTAGTGAACCGTCAGATCGCCTGGAGCAATTCCACAACACTTTTGTCTTATACCAACTT
TCCGTACCACTTCCTACCCTCGTAAAGTCGACACCGGGGCCCAGATCTATCGATCGGCCGGATATGGTGA
GCAAGGGCGAGGAGGTCATCAAAGAGTTCATGCGCTTCAAGGTGCGCATGGAGGGCTCCATGAACGGCCA
CGAGTTCGAGATCGAGGGCGAGGGCGAGGGCCGCCCCTACGAGGGCACCCAGACCGCCAAGCTGAAGGTG
ACCAAGGGCGGCCCCCTGCCCTTCGCCTGGGACATCCTGTCCCCCCAGTTCATGTACGGCTCCAAGGCGT
ACGTGAAGCACCCCGCCGACATCCCCGATTACAAGAAGCTGTCCTTCCCCGAGGGCTTCAAGTGGGAGCG
CGTGATGAACTTCGAGGACGGCGGTCTGGTGACCGTGACCCAGGACTCCTCCCTGCAGGACGGCACGCTG
ATCTACAAGGTGAAGATGCGCGGCACCAACTTCCCCCCCGACGGCCCCGTAATGCAGAAGAAGACCATGG
GCTGGGAGGCCTCCACCGAGCGCCTGTACCCCCGCGACGGCGTGCTGAAGGGCGAGATCCACCAGGCCCT
GAAGCTGAAGGACGGCGGCCACTACCTGGTGGAGTTCAAGACCATCTACATGGCCAAGAAGCCCGTGCAA
CTGCCCGGCTACTACTACGTGGACACCAAGCTGGACATCACCTCCCACAACGAGGACTACACCATCGTGG
AACAGTACGAGCGCTCCGAGGGCCGCCACCACCTGTTCCTGTACGGCATGGACGAGCTGTACAAGGCCGT
GGATCCAAAAAAGAAGAGAAAGGTAGATCCAAAAAAGAAGAGAAAGGTAGATCCAAAAAAGAAGAGAAAG
GTACACGGCGCCACGAAGCAAGCAGGAGATGTTGAAGAAAACCCCGGGCCTATGGCTTCGTACCCCGGCC
ATCAACACGCGTCTGCGTTCGACCAGGCTGCGCGTTCTCGCGGCCATAGCAACCGACGTACGGCGTTGCG
CCCTCGCCGGCAGCAAGAAGCCACGGAAGTCCGCCCGGAGCAGAAAATGCCCACGCTACTGCGGGTTTAT
ATAGACGGTCCCCACGGGATGGGGAAAACCACCACCACGCAACTGCTGGTGGCCCTGGGTTCGCGCGACG
ATATCGTCTACGTACCCGAGCCGATGACTTACTGGCGGGTGCTGGGGGCTTCCGAGACAATCGCGAACAT
CTACACCACACAACACCGCCTCGACCAGGGTGAGATATCGGCCGGGGACGCGGCGGTGGTAATGACAAGC
GCCCAGATAACAATGGGCATGCCTTATGCCGTGACCGACGCCGTTCTGGCTCCTCATATCGGGGGGGAGG
CTGGGAGCTCACATGCCCCGCCCCCGGCCCTCACCCTCATCTTCGACCGCCATCCCATCGCCGCCCTCCT
GTGCTACCCGGCCGCGCGGTACCTTATGGGCAGCATGACCCCCCAGGCCGTGCTGGCGTTCGTGGCCCTC
ATCCCGCCGACCTTGCCCGGCACCAACATCGTGCTTGGGGCCCTTCCGGAGGACAGACACATCGACCGCC
TGGCCAAACGCCAGCGCCCCGGCGAGCGGCTGGACCTGGCTATGCTGGCTGCGATTCGCCGCGTTTACGG
GCTACTTGCCAATACGGTGCGGTATCTGCAGTGCGGCGGGTCGTGGCGGGAGGACTGGGGACAGCTTTCG
GGGACGGCCGTGCCGCCCCAGGGTGCCGAGCCCCAGAGCAACGCGGGCCCACGACCCCATATCGGGGACA
CGTTATTTACCCTGTTTCGGGCCCCCGAGTTGCTGGCCCCCAACGGCGACCTGTATAACGTGTTTGCCTG
GGCCTTGGACGTCTTGGCCAAACGCCTCCGTTCCATGCACGTCTTTATCCTGGATTACGACCAATCGCCC
GCCGGCTGCCGGGACGCCCTGCTGCAACTTACCTCCGGGATGGTCCAGACCCACGTCACCACCCCCGGCT
CCATACCGACGATATGCGACCTGGCGCGCACGTTTGCCCGGGAGATGGGGGAGGCTAACGAGGGCAGAGG
AAGTCTTCTAACATGCGGTGACGTGGAGGAGAATCCCGGCCCTATGATTGAACAAGATGGATTGCACGCA
GGTTCTCCGGCCGCTTGGGTGGAGAGGCTATTCGGCTATGACTGGGCACAACAGACAATCGGCTGCTCTG
ATGCCGCCGTGTTCCGGCTGTCAGCGCAGGGGCGCCCGGTTCTTTTTGTCAAGACCGACCTGTCCGGTGC
CCTGAATGAACTGCAGGACGAGGCAGCGCGGCTATCGTGGCTGGCCACGACGGGCGTTCCTTGCGCAGCT
GTGCTCGACGTTGTCACTGAAGCGGGAAGGGACTGGCTGCTATTGGGCGAAGTGCCGGGGCAGGATCTCC
TGTCATCTCACCTTGCTCCTGCCGAGAAAGTATCCATCATGGCTGATGCAATGCGGCGGCTGCATACGCT
TGATCCGGCTACCTGCCCATTCGACCACCAAGCGAAACATCGCATCGAGCGAGCACGTACTCGGATGGAA
GCCGGTCTTGTCGATCAGGATGATCTGGACGAAGAGCATCAGGGGCTCGCGCCAGCCGAACTGTTCGCCA
GGCTCAAGGCGCGCATGCCCGACGGCGATGATCTCGTCGTGACCCATGGCGATGCCTGCTTGCCGAATAT
CATGGTGGAAAATGGCCGCTTTTCTGGATTCATCGACTGTGGCCGGCTGGGTGTGGCGGACCGCTATCAG
GACATAGCGTTGGCTACCCGTGATATTGCTGAAGAGCTTGGCGGCGAATGGGCTGACCGCTTCCTCGTGC
TTTACGGTATCGCCGCTCCCGATTCGCAGCGCATCGCCTTCTATCGCCTTCTTGACGAGTTCTTCTGAAA
TTCTACCGGGTAGGGGAGGCGCTTTTCCCAAGGCAGTCTGGAGCATGCGCTTTAGCAGCCCCGCTGGGCA
CTTGGCGCTACACAAGTGGCCTCTGGCCTCGCACACATTCCACATCCACCGGTAGGCGCCAACCGGCTCC
GTTCTTTGGTGGCCCCTTCGCGCCACCTTCTACTCCTCCCCTAGTCAGGAAGTTCCCCCCCGCCCCGCAG
CTCGCGTCGTGCAGGACGTGACAAATGGAAGTAGCACGTCTCACTAGTCTCGTGCAGATGGACAGCACCG
CTGAGCAATGGAAGCGGGTAGGCCTTTGGGGCAGCGGCCAATAGCAGCTTTGCTCCTTCGCTTTCTGGGC
TCAGGGGCGGGGCGGGCGCCCGAAGGTCCTCCGGAGGCCYGGYRKKCTCASGGSYKSRRMGGGCGCCCGA
AGGTCCTCCGGAGGCCCGGCATTCTGCACGCTTCAAAAGCGCACGTCTGCCGCGCTGTTCTCCTCTTCCT
CATCTCCGGGCCTTTCGACCTGCATCTCGAGGTCGCCACCATGGTGCACGTGGATCCAAAAAAGAAGAGA
AAGGTAGATCCAAAAAAGAAGAGAAAGGTAGATCCAAAAAAGAAGAGAAAGGTACACGTGTCCATGGTGA
GCAAGGGCGAGGAGCTGTTCACCGGGGTGGTGCCCATCCTGGTCGAGCTGGACGGCGACGTAAACGGCCA
CAAGTTCAGCGTGTCCGGCGAGGGCGAGGGCGATGCCACCTACGGCAAGCTGACCCTGAAGTTCATCTGC
ACCACCGGCAAGCTGCCCGTGCCCTGGCCCACCCTCGTGACCACCCTGACCTACGGCGTGCAGTGCTTCA
GCCGCTACCCCGACCACATGAAGCAGCACGACTTCTTCAAGTCCGCCATGCCCGAAGGCTACGTCCAGGA
GCGCACCATCTTCTTCAAGGACGACGGCAACTACAAGACCCGCGCCGAGGTGAAGTTCGAGGGCGACACC
CTGGTGAACCGCATCGAGCTGAAGGGCATCGACTTCAAGGAGGACGGCAACATCCTGGGGCACAAGCTGG
AGTACAACTACAACAGCCACAACGTCTATATCATGGCCGACAAGCAGAAGAACGGCATCAAGGTGAACTT
CAAGATCCGCCACAACATCGAGGACGGCAGCGTGCAGCTCGCCGACCACTACCAGCAGAACACCCCCATC
GGCGACGGCCCCGTGCTGCTGCCCGACAACCACTACCTGAGCACCCAGTCCGCCCTGAGCAAAGACCCCA
ACGAGAAGCGCGATCACATGGTCCTGCTGGAGTTCGTGACCGCCGCCGGGATCACTCTCGGCATGGACGA
GCTGTACAAGAAGCTTAGCCATGGCTTCCCGCCGGAGGTGGAGGAGCAGGATGATGGCACGCTGCCCATG
TCTTGTGCCCAGGAGAGCGGGATGGACCGTCACCCTGCAGCCTGTGCTTCTGCTAGGATCAATGTGCAGT
GTACTAATTATGCTCTCTTGAAATTGGCTGGAGATGTTGAGAGCAACCCAGGTCCCATGAAAAAGCCTGA
ACTCACCGCGACGTCTGTCGAGAAGTTTCTGATCGAAAAGTTCGACAGCGTCTCCGACCTGATGCAGCTC
TCGGAGGGCGAAGAATCTCGTGCTTTCAGCTTCGATGTAGGAGGGCGTGGATATGTCCTGCGGGTAAATA
GCTGCGCCGATGGTTTCTACAAAGATCGTTATGTTTATCGGCACTTTGCATCGGCCGCGCTCCCGATTCC
GGAAGTGCTTGACATTGGGGAATTCAGCGAGAGCCTGACCTATTGCATCTCCCGCCGTGCACAGGGTGTC
ACGTTGCAAGACCTGCCTGAAACCGAACTGCCCGCTGTTCTGCAGCCGGTCGCGGAGGCCATGGATGCGA
TCGCTGCGGCCGATCTTAGCCAGACGAGCGGGTTCGGCCCATTCGGACCGCAAGGAATCGGTCAATACAC
TACATGGCGTGATTTCATATGCGCGATTGCTGATCCCCATGTGTATCACTGGCAAACTGTGATGGACGAC
ACCGTCAGTGCGTCCGTCGCGCAGGCTCTCGATGAGCTGATGCTTTGGGCCGAGGACTGCCCCGAAGTCC
GGCACCTCGTGCACGCGGATTTCGGCTCCAACAATGTCCTGACGGACAATGGCCGCATAACAGCGGTCAT
TGACTGGAGCGAGGCGATGTTCGGGGATTCCCAATACGAGGTCGCCAACATCTTCTTCTGGAGGCCGTGG
TTGGCTTGTATGGAGCAGCAGACGCGCTACTTCGAGCGGAGGCATCCGGAGCTTGCAGGATCGCCGCGGC
TCCGGGCGTATATGCTCCGCATTGGTCTTGACCAACTCTATCAGAGCTTGGTTGACGGCAATTTCGATGA
TGCAGCTTGGGCGCAGGGTCGATGCGACGCAATCGTCCGATCCGGAGCCGGGACTGTCGGGCGTACACAA
ATCGCCCGCAGAAGCGCGGCCGTCTGGACCGATGGCTGTGTAGAAGTACTCGCCGATAGTGGAAACCGAC
GCCCCAGCACTCGTCCGAGGGCAAAGGAATAGGCTAGCCTAGTGCCATTTGTTCAGTGGTTCGTAGGGCT
TTCCCCCACTGTTTGGCTTTCAGTTATATGGATGATGTGGTATTGGGGGCCAAGTCTGTACAGCATCTTG
AGTCCCTTTTTACCGCTGTTACCAATTTTCTTTTGTCTTTGGGTATACATTTAAACCCTAACAAAACAAA
GAGATGGGGTTACTCTCTAAATTTTATGGGTTATGTCATTGGATGTTATGGGTCCTTGCCACAAGAACAC
ATCATACAAAAAATCAAAGAATGTTTTAGAAAACTTCCTATTAACAGGCCTATTGATTGGAAAGTATGTC
AACGAATTGTGGGTCTTTTGGGTTTTGCTGCCCCTTTTACACAATGTGGTTATCCTGCGTTGATGCCTTT
GTATGCATGTATTCAATCTAAGCAGGCTTTCACTTTCTCGCCAACTTACAAGGCCTTTCTGTGTAAACAA
TACCTGAACCTTTACCCCGTTGCCCGGCAACGGCCAGGTCTGTGCCAAGTGTTTGCTGACGCAACCCCCA
CTGGCTGGGGCTTGGTCATGGGCCATCAGCGCATGCGTGGAACCTTTTCGGCTCCTCTGCCGATCCATAC
TGCGGAACTCCTAGCCGCTTGTTTTGCTCGCAGCAGGTCTGGAGCAAACATTATCGGGACTGATAACTCT
GTTGTCCTATCCCGCAAATATACATCGTTTCCATGGCTGCTAGGCTGTGCTGCCAACTGGATCCTGCGCG
GGACGTCCTTTGTTTACGTCCCGTCGGCGCTGAATCCTGCGGACGACCCTTCTCGGGGTCGCTTGGGACT
CTCTCGTCCCCTTCTCCGTCTGCCGTTCCGACCGACCACGGGGCGCACCTCTCTTTACGCGGACTCCCCG
TCTGTGCCTTCTCATCTGCCGGACCGTGTGCACTTCGCTTCACCTCTGCACGTCGCATGGAGACCACCGT
GAACGCCCACCAAATATTGCCCAAGGTCTTACATAAGAGGACTCTTGGACTCTCAGCAATGTCAACGACC
GACCTTGAGGCATACTTCAAAGACTGTTTGTTTAAAGACTGGGAGGAGTTGGGGGAGGAGATTAGGTTAA
AGGTCTTTGTACTAGGAGGCTGTAGGCATAAATTGGTCTGCGCACCAGCACCATGGCGCAATCACTAGAG
CGGGGTACCTTTAAGACCAATGACTTACAAGGCAGCTGTAGATCTTAGCCACTTTTTAAAAGAAAAGGGG
GGACTGGAAGGGCTAATTCACTCCCAACGAAGACAAGATCTGCTTTTTGCTTGTACTGGGTCTCTCTGGT
TAGACCAGATCTGAGCCTGGGAGCTCTCTGGCTAACTAGGGAACCCACTGCTTAAGCCTCAATAAAGCTT
GCCTTGAGTGCTTCAAGTAGTGTGTGCCCGTCTGTTGTGTGACTCTGGTAACTAGAGATCCCTCAGACCC
TTTTAGTCAGTGTGGAAAATCTCTAGCAGTAGTAGTTCATGTCATCTTATTATTCAGTATTTATAACTTG
CAAAGAAATGAATATCAGAGAGTGAGAGGAACTTGTTTATTGCAGCTTATAATGGTTACAAATAAAGCAA
TAGCATCACAAATTTCACAAATAAAGCATTTTTTTCACTGCATTCTAGTTGTGGTTTGTCCAAACTCATC
AATGTATCTTATCATGTCTGGCTCTAGCTATCCCGCCCCTAACTCCGCCCATCCCGCCCCTAACTCCGCC
CAGTTCCGCCCATTCTCCGCCCCATGGCTGACTAATTTTTTTTATTTATGCAGAGGCCGAGGCCGGATCC
CTTGAGTGGCTTTCATCCTGGAGCAGACTTTGCAGTCTGTGGACTGCAACACAACATTGCCTTTATGTGT
AACTCTTGGCTGAAGCTCTTACACCAATGCTGGGGGACATGTACCTCCCAGGGGCCCAGGAAGACTACGG
GAGGCTACACCAACGTCAATCAGAGGGGCCTGTGTAGCTACCGATAAGCGGACCCTCAAGAGGGCATTAG
CAATAGTGTTTATAAGGCCCCCTTGTTAATTCTTGAAGACGAAAGGGCCTCGTGATACGCCTATTTTTAT
AGGTTAATGTCATGATAATAATGGTTTCTTAGACGTCAGGTGGCACTTTTCGGGGAAATGTGCGCGGAAC
CCCTATTTGTTTATTTTTCTAAATACATTCAAATATGTATCCGCTCATGAGACAATAACCCTGATAAATG
CTTCAATAATATTGAAAAAGGAAGAGTATGAGTATTCAACATTTCCGTGTCGCCCTTATTCCCTTTTTTG
CGGCATTTTGCCTTCCTGTTTTTGCTCACCCAGAAACGCTGGTGAAAGTAAAAGATGCTGAAGATCAGTT
GGGTGCACGAGTGGGTTACATCGAACTGGATCTCAACAGCGGTAAGATCCTTGAGAGTTTTCGCCCCGAA
GAACGTTTTCCAATGATGAGCACTTTTAAAGTTCTGCTATGTGGCGCGGTATTATCCCGTGTTGACGCCG
GGCAAGAGCAACTCGGTCGCCGCATACACTATTCTCAGAATGACTTGGTTGAGTACTCACCAGTCACAGA
AAAGCATCTTACGGATGGCATGACAGTAAGAGAATTATGCAGTGCTGCCATAACCATGAGTGATAACACT
GCGGCCAACTTACTTCTGACAACGATCGGAGGACCGAAGGAGCTAACCGCTTTTTTGCACAACATGGGGG
ATCATGTAACTCGCCTTGATCGTTGGGAACCGGAGCTGAATGAAGCCATACCAAACGACGAGCGTGACAC
CACGATGCCTGCAGCAATGGCAACAACGTTGCGCAAACTATTAACTGGCGAACTACTTACTCTAGCTTCC
CGGCAACAATTAATAGACTGGATGGAGGCGGATAAAGTTGCAGGACCACTTCTGCGCTCGGCCCTTCCGG
CTGGCTGGTTTATTGCTGATAAATCTGGAGCCGGTGAGCGTGGGTCTCGCGGTATCATTGCAGCACTGGG
GCCAGATGGTAAGCCCTCCCGTATCGTAGTTATCTACACGACGGGGAGTCAGGCAACTATGGATGAACGA
AATAGACAGATCGCTGAGATAGGTGCCTCACTGATTAAGCATTGGTAACTGTCAGACCAAGTTTACTCAT
ATATACTTTAGATTGATTTAAAACTTCATTTTTAATTTAAAAGGATCTAGGTGAAGATCCTTTTTGATAA
TCTCATGACCAAAATCCCTTAACGTGAGTTTTCGTTCCACTGAGCGTCAGACCCCGTAGAAAAGATCAAA
GGATCTTCTTGAGATCCTTTTTTTCTGCGCGTAATCTGCTGCTTGCAAACAAAAAAACCACCGCTACCAG
CGGTGGTTTGTTTGCCGGATCAAGAGCTACCAACTCTTTTTCCGAAGGTAACTGGCTTCAGCAGAGCGCA
GATACCAAATACTGTCCTTCTAGTGTAGCCGTAGTTAGGCCACCACTTCAAGAACTCTGTAGCACCGCCT
ACATACCTCGCTCTGCTAATCCTGTTACCAGTGGCTGCTGCCAGTGGCGATAAGTCGTGTCTTACCGGGT
TGGACTCAAGACGATAGTTACCGGATAAGGCGCAGCGGTCGGGCTGAACGGGGGGTTCGTGCACACAGCC
CAGCTTGGAGCGAACGACCTACACCGAACTGAGATACCTACAGCGTGAGCTATGAGAAAGCGCCACGCTT
CCCGAAGGGAGAAAGGCGGACAGGTATCCGGTAAGCGGCAGGGTCGGAACAGGAGAGCGCACGAGGGAGC
TTCCAGGGGGAAACGCCTGGTATCTTTATAGTCCTGTCGGGTTTCGCCACCTCTGACTTGAGCGTCGATT
TTTGTGATGCTCGTCAGGGGGGCGGAGCCTATGGAAAAACGCCAGCAACGCGGCCTTTTTACGGTTCCTG
GCCTTTTGCTGGCCTTGAAGCTGTCCCTGATGGTCGTCATCTACCTGCCTGGACAGCATGGCCTGCAACG
CGGGCATCCCGATGCCGCCGGAAGCGAGAAGAATCATAATGGGGAAGGCCATCCAGCCTCGCGTCG
